Addgene plasmid #87189: px330-MRPsg1
Purpose: disruption of human RMRP gene via CRISPR-Cas9, guide 1
Depositing lab: Thomas Cech. Depositing organization: University of Colorado, Boulder. Publication: Targeted CRISPR disruption reveals a role for RNase MRP RNA in human preribosomal RNA processing. Goldfarb KC, Cech TR. Genes Dev. 2017 Jan 1;31(1):59-71. doi: 10.1101/gad.286963.116. Epub 2017 Jan 23. PubMed 28115465.
Backbone
  Vector backbone: pUC ori vector
  Vector type: Mammalian Expression, CRISPR
Growth in bacteria
  Bacterial resistance: Ampicillin, 100 μg/mL
  Growth temperature: 37°C
  Growth strain: DH5alpha
  Copy number: High Copy
Gene/Insert
  Gene/Insert name: human MRP RNA CRISPR guide #1
  gRNA/shRNA sequence: GAGGACGTGGTTCGTGCTGA
  Species: H. sapiens (human)
  Insert size (bp): 20
  Entrez Gene: RMRP (a.k.a. CHH, NME1, RMRPR, RRP2)
  Promoter: human U6
  Cloning method: Restriction Enzyme; 5′ cloning site BbsI (destroyed during cloning); 3′ cloning site BbsI (destroyed during cloning)
  Sequencing primers: 5′ GACTATCATATGCTTACCGT; 3′ CGTAAGTTATGTAACGGGTACCT
Terms and licenses: Academic/Nonprofit Terms; Industry Terms: Not Available to Industry
How to cite: px330-MRPsg1 was a gift from Thomas Cech (Addgene plasmid # 87189 ; http://n2t.net/addgene:87189 ; RRID:Addgene_87189)
