[The description below was written by a language model from this plasmid's Addgene catalogue record and pLannotate feature annotations shown in this document.]
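Description:
px330-MRPsg1 is an all-in-one mammalian CRISPR-Cas9 expression plasmid of about 8.5 kb, built on a pX330-style pUC-origin backbone and designed to disrupt the human RMRP gene, which encodes the RNA component of RNase MRP. It is propagated in E. coli as a high-copy plasmid through its ColE1/pUC-type origin and selected with ampicillin via the β-lactamase (AmpR) cassette. The backbone also carries an f1 phage origin and short annotated remnants of bom and rop.

The plasmid carries two expression units. In the first, a human U6 RNA polymerase III promoter drives a single guide RNA. A 20-nucleotide spacer targeting RMRP (guide 1) was inserted between BbsI sites that were destroyed by the cloning, directly upstream of the Streptococcus pyogenes gRNA scaffold. A second, partial scaffold fragment is annotated just downstream. In the second unit, a hybrid promoter made of the CMV enhancer, the chicken β-actin promoter and a hybrid intron drives S. pyogenes Cas9. The annotation tool splits Cas9 into N- and C-terminal portions, but they are contiguous and form one continuous coding region. This is followed by a C-terminal nucleoplasmin nuclear localization signal and a bovine growth hormone polyadenylation signal. A gap between the intron and the annotated start of Cas9 is left unlabelled, so any N-terminal tag or localization signal there is not stated in the record. A single AAV2 ITR lies downstream of the polyA signal. With only one ITR annotated, the record does not indicate use as an AAV packaging vector.

Delivered into human cells, the plasmid co-expresses Cas9 and the guide to cut the RMRP locus. The associated work used this disruption to examine the role of RNase MRP RNA in human preribosomal RNA processing.
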