Features (pLannotate 1.2.2; 18 found; start..end, strand, type, name):
      1..241     +  promoter       U6 promoter: RNA polymerase III promoter for human U6 snRNA
    270..345     +  misc_RNA       gRNA scaffold: guide RNA scaffold for the Streptococcus pyogenes CRISPR/Cas9 system
    352..395     +  misc_RNA       gRNA scaffold (fragment): guide RNA scaffold for the Streptococcus pyogenes CRISPR/Cas9 system
    442..727     +  enhancer       CMV enhancer: human cytomegalovirus immediate early enhancer; contains an 18-bp deletion relative to the standard CMV enhancer
    729..1006    +  promoter       chicken β-actin promoter: No description available
   1007..1234    +  intron         hybrid intron: hybrid between chicken β-actin (CBA) and minute virus of mice (MMV) introns (Gray et al., 2011)
   1372..2973    +  CDS            Cas9(N): N-terminal portion of Streptococcus pyogenes Cas9 (Zetsche et al., 2015)
   2974..5472    +  CDS            Cas9(C): C-terminal portion of Streptococcus pyogenes Cas9 (Zetsche et al., 2015)
   5473..5520    +  CDS            nucleoplasmin NLS: bipartite nuclear localization signal from nucleoplasmin
   5554..5665    +  polyA_signal   bGH poly(A) signal: bovine growth hormone polyadenylation signal
   5770..5910    +  repeat_region  AAV2 ITR: inverted terminal repeat of adeno-associated virus serotype 2 inverted
   5915..5966    -  misc_feature   bom (fragment): basis of mobility region from pBR322
   5985..6440    +  rep_origin     f1 ori (sequence partly withheld): f1 bacteriophage origin of replication; arrow indicates direction of (+) strand synthesis
   6441..6490    -  misc_feature   bom (fragment): basis of mobility region from pBR322
   6592..6627    -  CDS            rop (fragment): Rop protein, which maintains plasmids at low copy number; rop
   6722..6826    +  promoter       AmpR promoter: bla
   6827..7687    +  CDS            AmpR: β-lactamase; bla; confers resistance to ampicillin, carbenicillin, and related antibiotics
   7858..8446    +  rep_origin     ori: high-copy-number ColE1/pMB1/pBR322/pUC origin of replication
>Addgene plasmid #87189 | px330-MRPsg1 | addgene full sequence | sequence record 173714 | Addgene NGS Result
GAGGGCCTATTTCCCATGATTCCTTCATATTTGCATATACGATACAAGGCTGTTAGAGAGATAATTGGAA
TTAATTTGACTGTAAACACAAAGATATTAGTACAAAATACGTGACGTAGAAAGTAATAATTTCTTGGGTA
GTTTGCAGTTTTAAAATTATGTTTTAAAATGGACTATCATATGCTTACCGTAACTTGAAAGTATTTCGAT
TTCTTGGCTTTATATATCTTGTGGAAAGGACGAAACACCGAGGACGTGGTTCGTGCTGAGTTTTAGAGCT
AGAAATAGCAAGTTAAAATAAGGCTAGTCCGTTATCAACTTGAAAAAGTGGCACCGAGTCGGTGCTTTTT
TGTTTTAGAGCTAGAAATAGCAAGTTAAAATAAGGCTAGTCCGTTTTTAGCGCGTGCGCCAATTCTGCAG
ACAAATGGCTCTAGAGGTACCCGTTACATAACTTACGGTAAATGGCCCGCCTGGCTGACCGCCCAACGAC
CCCCGCCCATTGACGTCAATAGTAACGCCAATAGGGACTTTCCATTGACGTCAATGGGTGGAGTATTTAC
GGTAAACTGCCCACTTGGCAGTACATCAAGTGTATCATATGCCAAGTACGCCCCCTATTGACGTCAATGA
CGGTAAATGGCCCGCCTGGCATTGTGCCCAGTACATGACCTTATGGGACTTTCCTACTTGGCAGTACATC
TACGTATTAGTCATCGCTATTACCATGGTCGAGGTGAGCCCCACGTTCTGCTTCACTCTCCCCATCTCCC
CCCCCTCCCCACCCCCAATTTTGTATTTATTTATTTTTTAATTATTTTGTGCAGCGATGGGGGCGGGGGG
GGGGGGGGGGCGCGCGCCRGGCGGGGCGGGGCGGGGCGAGGGGCGGGGCGGGGCGAGGCGGAGAGGTGCG
GCGGCAGCCAATCAGAGCGGCGCGCTCCGAAAGTTTCCTTTTATGGCGAGGCGGCGGCGGCGGCGGCCCT
ATAAAAAGCGAAGCGCGCGGCGGGCGGGAGTCGCTGCGCGCTGCCTTCGCCCCGTGCCCCGCTCCGCCGC
CGCCTCGCGCCGCCCGCCCCGGCTCTGACTGACCGCGTTACTCCCACAGGTGAGCGGGCGGGACGGCCCT
TCTCCTCCGGGCTGTAATTAGCTGAGCAAGAGGTAAGGGTTTAAGGGATGGTTGGTTGGTGGGGTATTAA
TGTTTAATTACCTGGAGCACCTGCCTGAAATCACTTTTTTTCAGGTTGGACCGGTGCCACCATGGACTAT
AAGGACCACGACGGAGACTACAAGGATCATGATATTGATTACAAAGACGATGACGATAAGATGGCCCCAA
AGAAGAAGCGGAAGGTCGGTATCCACGGAGTCCCAGCAGCCGACAAGAAGTACAGCATCGGCCTGGACAT
CGGCACCAACTCTGTGGGCTGGGCCGTGATCACCGACGAGTACAAGGTGCCCAGCAAGAAATTCAAGGTG
CTGGGCAACACCGACCGGCACAGCATCAAGAAGAACCTGATCGGAGCCCTGCTGTTCGACAGCGGCGAAA
CAGCCGAGGCCACCCGGCTGAAGAGAACCGCCAGAAGAAGATACACCAGACGGAAGAACCGGATCTGCTA
TCTGCAAGAGATCTTCAGCAACGAGATGGCCAAGGTGGACGACAGCTTCTTCCACAGACTGGAAGAGTCC
TTCCTGGTGGAAGAGGATAAGAAGCACGAGCGGCACCCCATCTTCGGCAACATCGTGGACGAGGTGGCCT
ACCACGAGAAGTACCCCACCATCTACCACCTGAGAAAGAAACTGGTGGACAGCACCGACAAGGCCGACCT
GCGGCTGATCTATCTGGCCCTGGCCCACATGATCAAGTTCCGGGGCCACTTCCTGATCGAGGGCGACCTG
AACCCCGACAACAGCGACGTGGACAAGCTGTTCATCCAGCTGGTGCAGACCTACAACCAGCTGTTCGAGG
AAAACCCCATCAACGCCAGCGGCGTGGACGCCAAGGCCATCCTGTCTGCCAGACTGAGCAAGAGCAGACG
GCTGGAAAATCTGATCGCCCAGCTGCCCGGCGAGAAGAAGAATGGCCTGTTCGGAAACCTGATTGCCCTG
AGCCTGGGCCTGACCCCCAACTTCAAGAGCAACTTCGACCTGGCCGAGGATGCCAAACTGCAGCTGAGCA
AGGACACCTACGACGACGACCTGGACAACCTGCTGGCCCAGATCGGCGACCAGTACGCCGACCTGTTTCT
GGCCGCCAAGAACCTGTCCGACGCCATCCTGCTGAGCGACATCCTGAGAGTGAACACCGAGATCACCAAG
GCCCCCCTGAGCGCCTCTATGATCAAGAGATACGACGAGCACCACCAGGACCTGACCCTGCTGAAAGCTC
TCGTGCGGCAGCAGCTGCCTGAGAAGTACAAAGAGATTTTCTTCGACCAGAGCAAGAACGGCTACGCCGG
CTACATTGACGGCGGAGCCAGCCAGGAAGAGTTCTACAAGTTCATCAAGCCCATCCTGGAAAAGATGGAC
GGCACCGAGGAACTGCTCGTGAAGCTGAACAGAGAGGACCTGCTGCGGAAGCAGCGGACCTTCGACAACG
GCAGCATCCCCCACCAGATCCACCTGGGAGAGCTGCACGCCATTCTGCGGCGGCAGGAAGATTTTTACCC
ATTCCTGAAGGACAACCGGGAAAAGATCGAGAAGATCCTGACCTTCCGCATCCCCTACTACGTGGGCCCT
CTGGCCAGGGGAAACAGCAGATTCGCCTGGATGACCAGAAAGAGCGAGGAAACCATCACCCCCTGGAACT
TCGAGGAAGTGGTGGACAAGGGCGCTTCCGCCCAGAGCTTCATCGAGCGGATGACCAACTTCGATAAGAA
CCTGCCCAACGAGAAGGTGCTGCCCAAGCACAGCCTGCTGTACGAGTACTTCACCGTGTATAACGAGCTG
ACCAAAGTGAAATACGTGACCGAGGGAATGAGAAAGCCCGCCTTCCTGAGCGGCGAGCAGAAAAAGGCCA
TCGTGGACCTGCTGTTCAAGACCAACCGGAAAGTGACCGTGAAGCAGCTGAAAGAGGACTACTTCAAGAA
AATCGAGTGCTTCGACTCCGTGGAAATCTCCGGCGTGGAAGATCGGTTCAACGCCTCCCTGGGCACATAC
CACGATCTGCTGAAAATTATCAAGGACAAGGACTTCCTGGACAATGAGGAAAACGAGGACATTCTGGAAG
ATATCGTGCTGACCCTGACACTGTTTGAGGACAGAGAGATGATCGAGGAACGGCTGAAAACCTATGCCCA
CCTGTTCGACGACAAAGTGATGAAGCAGCTGAAGCGGCGGAGATACACCGGCTGGGGCAGGCTGAGCCGG
AAGCTGATCAACGGCATCCGGGACAAGCAGTCCGGCAAGACAATCCTGGATTTCCTGAAGTCCGACGGCT
TCGCCAACAGAAACTTCATGCAGCTGATCCACGACGACAGCCTGACCTTTAAAGAGGACATCCAGAAAGC
CCAGGTGTCCGGCCAGGGCGATAGCCTGCACGAGCACATTGCCAATCTGGCCGGCAGCCCCGCCATTAAG
AAGGGCATCCTGCAGACAGTGAAGGTGGTGGACGAGCTCGTGAAAGTGATGGGCCGGCACAAGCCCGAGA
ACATCGTGATCGAAATGGCCAGAGAGAACCAGACCACCCAGAAGGGACAGAAGAACAGCCGCGAGAGAAT
GAAGCGGATCGAAGAGGGCATCAAAGAGCTGGGCAGCCAGATCCTGAAAGAACACCCCGTGGAAAACACC
CAGCTGCAGAACGAGAAGCTGTACCTGTACTACCTGCAGAATGGGCGGGATATGTACGTGGACCAGGAAC
TGGACATCAACCGGCTGTCCGACTACGATGTGGACCATATCGTGCCTCAGAGCTTTCTGAAGGACGACTC
CATCGACAACAAGGTGCTGACCAGAAGCGACAAGAACCGGGGCAAGAGCGACAACGTGCCCTCCGAAGAG
GTCGTGAAGAAGATGAAGAACTACTGGCGGCAGCTGCTGAACGCCAAGCTGATTACCCAGAGAAAGTTCG
ACAATCTGACCAAGGCCGAGAGAGGCGGCCTGAGCGAACTGGATAAGGCCGGCTTCATCAAGAGACAGCT
GGTGGAAACCCGGCAGATCACAAAGCACGTGGCACAGATCCTGGACTCCCGGATGAACACTAAGTACGAC
GAGAATGACAAGCTGATCCGGGAAGTGAAAGTGATCACCCTGAAGTCCAAGCTGGTGTCCGATTTCCGGA
AGGATTTCCAGTTTTACAAAGTGCGCGAGATCAACAACTACCACCACGCCCACGACGCCTACCTGAACGC
CGTCGTGGGAACCGCCCTGATCAAAAAGTACCCTAAGCTGGAAAGCGAGTTCGTGTACGGCGACTACAAG
GTGTACGACGTGCGGAAGATGATCGCCAAGAGCGAGCAGGAAATCGGCAAGGCTACCGCCAAGTACTTCT
TCTACAGCAACATCATGAACTTTTTCAAGACCGAGATTACCCTGGCCAACGGCGAGATCCGGAAGCGGCC
TCTGATCGAGACAAACGGCGAAACCGGGGAGATCGTGTGGGATAAGGGCCGGGATTTTGCCACCGTGCGG
AAAGTGCTGAGCATGCCCCAAGTGAATATCGTGAAAAAGACCGAGGTGCAGACAGGCGGCTTCAGCAAAG
AGTCTATCCTGCCCAAGAGGAACAGCGATAAGCTGATCGCCAGAAAGAAGGACTGGGACCCTAAGAAGTA
CGGCGGCTTCGACAGCCCCACCGTGGCCTATTCTGTGCTGGTGGTGGCCAAAGTGGAAAAGGGCAAGTCC
AAGAAACTGAAGAGTGTGAAAGAGCTGCTGGGGATCACCATCATGGAAAGAAGCAGCTTCGAGAAGAATC
CCATCGACTTTCTGGAAGCCAAGGGCTACAAAGAAGTGAAAAAGGACCTGATCATCAAGCTGCCTAAGTA
CTCCCTGTTCGAGCTGGAAAACGGCCGGAAGAGAATGCTGGCCTCTGCCGGCGAACTGCAGAAGGGAAAC
GAACTGGCCCTGCCCTCCAAATATGTGAACTTCCTGTACCTGGCCAGCCACTATGAGAAGCTGAAGGGCT
CCCCCGAGGATAATGAGCAGAAACAGCTGTTTGTGGAACAGCACAAGCACTACCTGGACGAGATCATCGA
GCAGATCAGCGAGTTCTCCAAGAGAGTGATCCTGGCCGACGCTAATCTGGACAAAGTGCTGTCCGCCTAC
AACAAGCACCGGGATAAGCCCATCAGAGAGCAGGCCGAGAATATCATCCACCTGTTTACCCTGACCAATC
TGGGAGCCCCTGCCGCCTTCAAGTACTTTGACACCACCATCGACCGGAAGAGGTACACCAGCACCAAAGA
GGTGCTGGACGCCACCCTGATCCACCAGAGCATCACCGGCCTGTACGAGACACGGATCGACCTGTCTCAG
CTGGGAGGCGACAAAAGGCCGGCGGCCACGAAAAAGGCCGGCCAGGCAAAAAAGAAAAAGTAAGAATTCC
TAGAGCTCGCTGATCAGCCTCGACTGTGCCTTCTAGTTGCCAGCCATCTGTTGTTTGCCCCTCCCCCGTG
CCTTCCTTGACCCTGGAAGGTGCCACTCCCACTGTCCTTTCCTAATAAAATGAGGAAATTGCATCGCATT
GTCTGAGTAGGTGTCATTCTATTCTGGGGGGTGGGGTGGGGCAGGACAGCAAGGGGGAGGATTGGGAAGA
GAATAGCAGGCATGCTGGGGAGCGGCCGCAGGAACCCCTAGTGATGGAGTTGGCCACTCCCTCTCTGCGC
GCTCGCTCGCTCACTGAGGCCGGGCGACCAAAGGTCGCCCGACGCCCGGGCTTTGCCCGGGCGGCCTCAG
TGAGCGAGCGAGCGCGCAGCTGCCTGCAGGGGCGCCTGATGCGGTATTTTCTCCTTACGCATCTGTGCGG
TATTTCACACCGCATA
[95 nt withheld, positions 5967-6061]
T
[46 nt withheld, positions 6063-6108]
C
[141 nt withheld, positions 6110-6250]
CCTTTGACGTTGGAGTCCACGTTCTTT
[37 nt withheld, positions 6278-6314]
ACTCTATCTCGGGCTATTCTTTTGATTTATAAGGGATTTTGCCGATTTCGGTCTATTGGTTAAAAAATGA
GCTGATTTAACAAAAATTTAACGCGAATTTTAACAAAATATTAACGTTTACAATTTTATGGTGCACTCTC
AGTACAATCTGCTCTGATGCCGCATAGTTAAGCCAGCCCCGACACCCGCCAACACCCGCTGACGCGCCCT
GACGGGCTTGTCTGCTCCCGGCATCCGCTTACAGACAAGCTGTGACCGTCTCCGGGAGCTGCATGTGTCA
GAGGTTTTCACCGTCATCACCGAAACGCGCGAGACGAAAGGGCCTCGTGATACGCCTATTTTTATAGGTT
AATGTCATGATAATAATGGTTTCTTAGACGTCAGGTGGCACTTTTCGGGGAAATGTGCGCGGAACCCCTA
TTTGTTTATTTTTCTAAATACATTCAAATATGTATCCGCTCATGAGACAATAACCCTGATAAATGCTTCA
ATAATATTGAAAAAGGAAGAGTATGAGTATTCAACATTTCCGTGTCGCCCTTATTCCCTTTTTTGCGGCA
TTTTGCCTTCCTGTTTTTGCTCACCCAGAAACGCTGGTGAAAGTAAAAGATGCTGAAGATCAGTTGGGTG
CACGAGTGGGTTACATCGAACTGGATCTCAACAGCGGTAAGATCCTTGAGAGTTTTCGCCCCGAAGAACG
TTTTCCAATGATGAGCACTTTTAAAGTTCTGCTATGTGGCGCGGTATTATCCCGTATTGACGCCGGGCAA
GAGCAACTCGGTCGCCGCATACACTATTCTCAGAATGACTTGGTTGAGTACTCACCAGTCACAGAAAAGC
ATCTTACGGATGGCATGACAGTAAGAGAATTATGCAGTGCTGCCATAACCATGAGTGATAACACTGCGGC
CAACTTACTTCTGACAACGATCGGAGGACCGAAGGAGCTAACCGCTTTTTTGCACAACATGGGGGATCAT
GTAACTCGCCTTGATCGTTGGGAACCGGAGCTGAATGAAGCCATACCAAACGACGAGCGTGACACCACGA
TGCCTGTAGCAATGGCAACAACGTTGCGCAAACTATTAACTGGCGAACTACTTACTCTAGCTTCCCGGCA
ACAATTAATAGACTGGATGGAGGCGGATAAAGTTGCAGGACCACTTCTGCGCTCGGCCCTTCCGGCTGGC
TGGTTTATTGCTGATAAATCTGGAGCCGGTGAGCGTGGAAGCCGCGGTATCATTGCAGCACTGGGGCCAG
ATGGTAAGCCCTCCCGTATCGTAGTTATCTACACGACGGGGAGTCAGGCAACTATGGATGAACGAAATAG
ACAGATCGCTGAGATAGGTGCCTCACTGATTAAGCATTGGTAACTGTCAGACCAAGTTTACTCATATATA
CTTTAGATTGATTTAAAACTTCATTTTTAATTTAAAAGGATCTAGGTGAAGATCCTTTTTGATAATCTCA
TGACCAAAATCCCTTAACGTGAGTTTTCGTTCCACTGAGCGTCAGACCCCGTAGAAAAGATCAAAGGATC
TTCTTGAGATCCTTTTTTTCTGCGCGTAATCTGCTGCTTGCAAACAAAAAAACCACCGCTACCAGCGGTG
GTTTGTTTGCCGGATCAAGAGCTACCAACTCTTTTTCCGAAGGTAACTGGCTTCAGCAGAGCGCAGATAC
CAAATACTGTTCTTCTAGTGTAGCCGTAGTTAGGCCACCACTTCAAGAACTCTGTAGCACCGCCTACATA
CCTCGCTCTGCTAATCCTGTTACCAGTGGCTGCTGCCAGTGGCGATAAGTCGTGTCTTACCGGGTTGGAC
TCAAGACGATAGTTACCGGATAAGGCGCAGCGGTCGGGCTGAACGGGGGGTTCGTGCACACAGCCCAGCT
TGGAGCGAACGACCTACACCGAACTGAGATACCTACAGCGTGAGCTATGAGAAAGCGCCACGCTTCCCGA
AGGGAGAAAGGCGGACAGGTATCCGGTAAGCGGCAGGGTCGGAACAGGAGAGCGCACGAGGGAGCTTCCA
GGGGGAAACGCCTGGTATCTTTATAGTCCTGTCGGGTTTCGCCACCTCTGACTTGAGCGTCGATTTTTGT
GATGCTCGTCAGGGGGGCGGAGCCTATGGAAAAACGCCAGCAACGCGGCCTTTTTACGGTTCCTGGCCTT
TTGCTGGCCTTTTGCTCACATGT
