>Addgene plasmid #87189 | px330-MRPsg1 | depositor partial sequence | sequence record 170154 | hU6 promoter
TTTCCCATGATTCCTTCATATTTGCATATACGATACAAGGCTGTTAGAGAGATAATTGGAATTAATTTGA
CTGTAAACACAAAGATATTAGTACAAAATACGTGACGTAGAAAGTAATAATTTCTTGGGTAGTTTGCAGT
TTTAAAATTATGTTTTAAAATGGACTATCATATGCTTACCGTAACTTGAAAGTATTTCGATTTCTTGGCT
TTATATATCTT
