>Addgene plasmid #87189 | px330-MRPsg1 | depositor partial sequence | sequence record 170155 | full length sgRNA
GTGGAAAGGACGAAACACCGAGGACGTGGTTCGTGCTGAGTTTTAGAGCTAGAAATAGCAAGTTAAAATA
AGGCTAGTCCGTTATCAACTTGAAAAAGTGGCACCGAGTCGGTGCT
